Addgene plasmid #53278: pAC-GAMMAipi
Purpose: Has ctrE, crtB, crtI, crtY, and idi genes of Erwinia herbicola (Pantoea agglomerans) Eho10 and crtYm gene of marine bacterium P99-3. and produces gamma-carotene in Escherichia coli
Depositing lab: Francis X Cunningham Jr. Publication: A study in scarlet: enzymes of ketocarotenoid biosynthesis in the flowers of Adonis aestivalis. Cunningham FX Jr, Gantt E. Plant J. 2005 Feb;41(3):478-92. 10.1111/j.1365-313X.2004.02309.x PubMed 15659105.
Backbone
  Vector backbone: pAC-LYCipi
  Backbone manufacturer: Francis X. Cunningham, Jr.
  Backbone size w/o insert (bp): 8913
  Total vector size (bp): 11586
  Modifications to backbone: A 2.75 kb PvuII-AseI fragment containing the crtYm gene of the marine bacterium P99-3 was excised from plasmid pBS603dDOA [Teramoto, M., Takaichi, S., Inomata, Y., Ikenaga, H. and Misawa, N. (2003) Structural and functional analysis of a lycopene beta-monocyclase gene isolated from a unique marine bacterium that produces myxol. FEBS Lett. 545, 120–126.] and inserted in the AseI and Klenow-filled HindIII sites of pAC-LYCipi to yield pAC-GAMMAipi.
  Vector type: low copy number bacterial cloning vector
Growth in bacteria
  Bacterial resistance: Chloramphenicol, 25 μg/mL
  Growth temperature: 30°C
  Growth strain: Top10
  Growth instructions: Grow liquid cultures on a platform shaker at 28 degrees Celsius for 2 days in darkness for best gamma-carotene production, or grow on agar plates at room temperature for 3-5 days. Longer growth periods result in increased conversion of gamma-carotene (one beta-ring) into beta-carotene (two beta-rings)
  Copy number: Low Copy
Gene/Insert
  Gene/Insert name: crtYm (alt name: lycopene beta monocyclase)
  Species: Marine bacterium P99-3
  Insert size (bp): 2750
  GenBank ID: AB097813.1
  Promoter: endogenous promoter
  Cloning method: Restriction Enzyme; 5′ cloning site HindIII (destroyed during cloning); 3′ cloning site AseI (not destroyed)
  Sequencing primers: 5′ none; 3′ none
Resource information
  A portion of this plasmid was derived from a plasmid made by: Plasmid pBS603dDOA [Teramoto, M., Takaichi, S., Inomata, Y., Ikenaga, H. and Misawa, N. (2003) Structural and functional analysis of a lycopene beta-monocyclase gene isolated from a unique marine bacterium that produces myxol. FEBS Lett. 545, 120–126.], containing the gene crtYm of the marine bacterium P99-3, was a gift of Norihiko Misawa and Maki Teramoto (both of the Marine Biology Institute, Iwate, Japan).
Terms and licenses: Academic/Nonprofit Terms; Industry Terms: Not Available to Industry
Depositor comments: For better yield of low copy number pAC-based plasmids, grow liquid cultures on a platform shaker at ca. 30 degrees Celsius. When cultures reach early stationary phase, dilute 2-fold with growth medium, add spectinomycin (150 mg/liter), and "amplify" for several hours before harvest. For plasmid selection and maintenance in E. coli, use chloramphenicol at 30 mg/liter.
How to cite: pAC-GAMMAipi was a gift from Francis X Cunningham Jr (Addgene plasmid # 53278 ; http://n2t.net/addgene:53278 ; RRID:Addgene_53278)
