[The description below was written by a language model from this plasmid's Addgene catalogue record and the feature table of its GenBank file.]
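Description:
pAC-GAMMAipi is a low-copy bacterial plasmid built to make Escherichia coli accumulate the monocyclic carotenoid gamma-carotene. It derives from pAC-LYCipi, and the feature table shows the pACYC-type maintenance elements expected for this series: a p15A origin of replication, which is compatible with ColE1-origin plasmids in the same cell, and a chloramphenicol acetyltransferase gene (CmR) under its own cat promoter for selection. The catalogue gives a total size of about 11.6 kb, close to the 11,570 bp sequence record.

According to the record, the payload combines carotenoid pathway genes from Erwinia herbicola (Pantoea agglomerans) Eho10 with crtYm, the lycopene beta-monocyclase gene of marine bacterium P99-3. In general terms, crtE, crtB and crtI convert isoprenoid precursors to lycopene, and idi (isopentenyl diphosphate isomerase) is commonly included to increase precursor supply. The purpose line also lists an Erwinia crtY, which sits oddly with a lycopene-producing parent, and the record does not clarify this. The crtYm gene was introduced as a roughly 2.75 kb restriction fragment from another plasmid, inserted between the AseI site and a blunted, destroyed HindIII site, and is expressed from its endogenous promoter. Its product adds a single beta-ring to lycopene; the depositor notes that prolonged growth leads to increasing conversion to bicyclic beta-carotene.

None of the carotenoid genes is annotated in the feature table, which marks only the origin, resistance cassette, a stray T7 promoter and standard primer sites, so their positions and orientations cannot be read from it. The associated publication concerns ketocarotenoid biosynthesis enzymes. This suggests use as a substrate-producing platform for testing carotenoid-modifying enzymes from a second, compatible plasmid, although the record does not say so explicitly.
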