LOCUS       Exported 11570 bp ds-DNA circular SYN 13-MAY-2021
DEFINITION  Has ctrE, crtB, crtI, crtY, and idi genes of Erwinia herbicola
            (Pantoea agglomerans) Eho10 and crtYm gene of marine bacterium
            P99-3. and produces gamma-carotene in Escherichia coli.
ACCESSION   .
VERSION     .
KEYWORDS    pAC-GAMMAipi
SOURCE      synthetic DNA construct
  ORGANISM  synthetic DNA construct
REFERENCE   1 (bases 1 to 11570)
  AUTHORS   Cunningham FX Jr, Gantt E
  TITLE     A study in scarlet: enzymes of ketocarotenoid biosynthesis in the
            flowers of Adonis aestivalis.
  JOURNAL   Plant J. 2005 Feb;41(3):478-92.
  PUBMED    15659105
REFERENCE   2 (bases 1 to 11570)
  AUTHORS   .
  TITLE     Direct Submission
  JOURNAL   Exported May 13, 2021 from SnapGene Server 1.1.58
            http://www.snapgene.com
FEATURES             Location/Qualifiers
     source          1..11570
                     /organism="synthetic DNA construct"
                     /mol_type="other DNA"
     primer_bind     134..153
                     /label=CAT-R
                     /note="Chloramphenicol resistance gene, reverse primer"
     promoter        complement(220..322)
                     /label=cat promoter
                     /note="promoter of the E. coli cat gene encoding
                     chloramphenicol acetyltransferase"
     primer_bind     complement(714..731)
                     /label=L4440
                     /note="L4440 vector, forward primer"
     rep_origin      complement(848..1393)
                     /direction=LEFT
                     /label=p15A ori
                     /note="Plasmids containing the medium-copy-number p15A
                     origin of replication can be propagated in E. coli cells
                     that contain a second plasmid with the ColE1 origin. "
     primer_bind     complement(928..947)
                     /label=pBR322ori-F
                     /note="pBR322 origin, forward primer"
     primer_bind     complement(4066..4085)
                     /label=T7
                     /note="T7 promoter, forward primer"
     promoter        complement(4067..4085)
                     /label=T7 promoter
                     /note="promoter for bacteriophage T7 RNA polymerase"
     primer_bind     complement(4095..4112)
                     /label=M13 Forward
                     /note="In lacZ gene. Also called M13-F20 or M13 (-21)
                     Forward"
     primer_bind     complement(4095..4111)
                     /label=M13 fwd
                     /note="common sequencing primer, one of multiple similar
                     variants"
     primer_bind     complement(4104..4126)
                     /label=M13/pUC Forward
                     /note="In lacZ gene"
     primer_bind     complement(10906..10925)
                     /label=pBRrevBam
                     /note="pBR322 vectors, tet region, downstream of BamHI,
                     reverse primer"
     CDS             complement(11130..219)
                     /codon_start=1
                     /gene="cat"
                     /product="chloramphenicol acetyltransferase"
                     /label=CmR
                     /note="confers resistance to chloramphenicol"
                     /translation="MEKKITGYTTVDISQWHRKEHFEAFQSVAQCTYNQTVQLDITAFL
                     KTVKKNKHKFYPAFIHILARLMNAHPEFRMAMKDGELVIWDSVHPCYTVFHEQTETFSS
                     LWSEYHDDFRQFLHIYSQDVACYGENLAYFPKGFIENMFFVSANPWVSFTSFDLNVANM
                     DNFFAPVFTMGKYYTQGDKVLMPLAIQVHHAVCDGFHVGRMLNELQQYCDEWQGGA"
ORIGIN
        1 gaattccgga tgagcattca tcaggcgggc aagaatgtga ataaaggccg gataaaactt
       61 gtgcttattt ttctttacgg tctttaaaaa ggccgtaata tccagctgaa cggtctggtt
      121 ataggtacat tgagcaactg actgaaatgc ctcaaaatgt tctttacgat gccattggga
      181 tatatcaacg gtggtatatc cagtgatttt tttctccatt ttagcttcct tagctcctga
      241 aaatctcgat aactcaaaaa atacgcccgg tagtgatctt atttcattat ggtgaaagtt
      301 ggaacctctt acgtgccgat caacgtctca ttttcgccaa aagttggccc agggcttccc
      361 ggtatcaaca gggacaccag gatttattta ttctgcgaag tgatcttccg tcacaggtat
      421 ttattcggcg caaagtgcgt cgggtgatgc tgccaactta ctgatttagt gtatgatggt
      481 gtttttgagg tgctccagtg gcttctgttt ctatcagctg tccctcctgt tcagctactg
      541 acggggtggt gcgtaacggc aaaagcaccg ccggacatca gcgctagcgg agtgtatact
      601 ggcttactat gttggcactg atgagggtgt cagtgaagtg cttcatgtgg caggagaaaa
      661 aaggctgcac cggtgcgtca gcagaatatg tgatacagga tatattccgc ttcctcgctc
      721 actgactcgc tacgctcggt cgttcgactg cggcgagcgg aaatggctta cgaacggggc
      781 ggagatttcc tggaagatgc caggaagata cttaacaggg aagtgagagg gccgcggcaa
      841 agccgttttt ccataggctc cgcccccctg acaagcatca cgaaatctga cgctcaaatc
      901 agtggtggcg aaacccgaca ggactataaa gataccaggc gtttccccct ggcggctccc
      961 tcgtgcgctc tcctgttcct gcctttcggt ttaccggtgt cattccgctg ttatggccgc
     1021 gtttgtctca ttccacgcct gacactcagt tccgggtagg cagttcgctc caagctggac
     1081 tgtatgcacg aaccccccgt tcagtccgac cgctgcgcct tatccggtaa ctatcgtctt
     1141 gagtccaacc cggaaagaca tgcaaaagca ccactggcag cagccactgg taattgattt
     1201 agaggagtta gtcttgaagt catgcgccgg ttaaggctaa actgaaagga caagttttgg
     1261 tgactgcgct cctccaagcc agttacctcg gttcaaagag ttggtagctc agagaacctt
     1321 cgaaaaaccg ccctgcaagg cggttttttc gttttcagag caagagatta cgcgcagacc
     1381 aaaacgatct caagaagatc atcttattaa tattgccagc ggttactctg aagaagatac
     1441 cattatacaa gattgcttaa agtctctaga ccttgtatta ttaggtgtta tcttttttac
     1501 tgttgccatg ggactattcg aattatacgt tgccaaaatc aaaaacttac catcgtggct
     1561 cgttattgaa acattagacg atcttaaatc gttactcatt aaaatggtaa tttttgtaat
     1621 ggctatttcg tttacgggta aagttgttac atactccgaa ggtattgaaa tactttatct
     1681 aggcgcggga ttctcattag ttaccttagc tcttacctat tttataaata ataaataaac
     1741 ctgatgtttt acctagacag gtttcgtatt ttgctagctt tatctattga tttcaatgtc
     1801 taaacaaatt actactctta ctttttttaa ataccctaaa ttaaaggaca agatatgggc
     1861 attttggatg atgcaatttg cgcatagcgc attgcgccga caaagcggat tacagtcata
     1921 caaattatta ggaagtggta aagaaggttt tagtccatgg ccagattgga gtgtttacgg
     1981 attattacaa gtatgggatt cgcataaaga agcccaagaa ttttttgatt cttctagtct
     2041 ttataagaaa tatcttaatc acagcgagca gcaattgacc ttttacatga aaaatattaa
     2101 agcatatggc aacgtttagt ctgtgggacg atgcaagggc tttaaaaaag tttgcttaca
     2161 gaggtaataa ccataaacaa gccatacagc aaactcaagc attacagtgg tataaagaag
     2221 aaatgttctc tagatttcaa ccgtatttga ttacaggaag ttggcagggc ttcacgattc
     2281 cagaactgct atcgtttaaa gagacttaaa aaagttcttt acaaagggcc atgaagtaag
     2341 tgacttcata attcctaatt cagcaagaag gctgctttct tcatctagaa aagccatgat
     2401 attttgtgca ctgttgcgct ggtacatttt actaaatatc tcaggtccag aagcttcatt
     2461 ctcgtgtaaa acgcgcagta gagtttcgtc aaaaacttcg tattttttat tagtcatttt
     2521 ataggaaaga ggtctgtttt ctagataatt attgaccaat tgtcgggcaa gtcgttcact
     2581 atttttaaaa ctataaccag tacttgcctt tacccagccg ccagcagttc ctattttaat
     2641 tacattctta tttttaaagg gtttaaaatc atgactcgtc atgggaataa tccctttttc
     2701 taccttggtt atcttataat cactaatttt taaaaagtct gtaatatagg tgtcaaggta
     2761 ctgatcataa acatcgtctt gcaccagatt tttagcaaag taggtatact ccactagcgc
     2821 ctttctttta gaaaacggaa gtatataaac aaagctagtt gttcccggat ctaccagttg
     2881 ataatccatt ttagtaaatt cctttgggtc aaaataatct tcagaggttt caatgaacca
     2941 acccttgaag tgttgcaaca gtgtaatccc agttgatgga atgccctcta atggtctact
     3001 atctagaact aaatctgcgg ttaatgagcc gttattgtat gatacggtta cttctttgga
     3061 attatgtgtt tgctctaagt gtgttacttc actcccgatg taatggtatt tggaattttg
     3121 ttgtaattgc gctttcgcga aagcggaaaa cttcacattt tcaattgatt tatataggta
     3181 aggattcatg gtaagggata attcctcatc tcctgtgtga aatctacatt ttttccaact
     3241 ggcaatgatt aagtcgtcat acttaccagg acctttttcc caaaagctcc atgttttttc
     3301 ttgagttaaa gacccgtatg gatcaagtat agccactttt aaatgtggcg cattctcgag
     3361 caattgtagt actacatgac tacctgcaca acccattcct ataatggcta tatcgtaatg
     3421 attatccata acacaattgc aaaaatgagt tgaacgctat ataaatgcag agatattttt
     3481 atatctcctt taagattgaa gaattgtaat acatattgca atgcagcagc gattaaaaac
     3541 cagcatatat aattgaacca gtctgcacca ttattaaaat gccaaaatcc agccacatca
     3601 caaatttgct ctagaaagaa atccagaacc accatgagaa aagcacctgc aagcggaatc
     3661 aataaacgtt gagttatgta ttttctactt atttcataag taataaatga taatagtgcc
     3721 cagttacttc caataaggta gggtatacca tctaatttcc agcccatgtt aacaccatag
     3781 tgataatctc caaacaaata tcctgtgtgt acacctatcc attcaacact cattcctgtg
     3841 ataaaacaga ggccaaaaag caatgccttc tttaccgaat tcggcggccg cggatccatc
     3901 cttttttctt aagtcgcaag gcagcagcta ggccggcaat tccagaccct ataatgatag
     3961 cctttttcat tatttgaaat acttgaatgg cactactagc attccaaaat tttcaccatc
     4021 tttttttcct agatgtttgt gatgaatttt gtgagctcca attcgcccta tagtgagtcg
     4081 tattacgcgc gctcactggc cgtcgtttta caacgtcgtg actgggaaaa ccctggcgtt
     4141 acccaactta atcgccttgc agcacatccc cctttcgcca gagctttaat gcggtagttt
     4201 atcacagtta aattgctaac gcagtcaggc accgtgtatg aaatctaaca atgcgctcat
     4261 cgtcatcctc ggcaccgtca ccctggatgc tgtaggcata ggcttggtta tgccggtact
     4321 gccgggcctc ttgcgggata tcgtccattc cgacagcatc gccagtcact atggcgtgct
     4381 gctagcgcta tatgcgttga tgcaatttct atgcgcaccc gttctcggag cactgtccga
     4441 ccgctttggc cgccgcccag tcctgctcgc ttcgctactt ggagccacta tcgactacgc
     4501 gatcatggcg accacacccg tcctgtggat ctaaaggcac agcgtctcat gcttcgcaca
     4561 atgtaaaact gcttcagaac ctggcgagag ctatccgcgc ggtctacggt taactgatac
     4621 taaaagacaa ttcagcgggt aaccttgcaa tggtgagtgg cagtaaagcg ggcgtttcgc
     4681 ctcatcgcga aatagaagta atgagacaat ccattgacga tcacctggct ggcctgttac
     4741 ctgaaaccga cagccaggat atcgtcagcc ttgcgatgcg tgaaggcgtc atggcacccg
     4801 gtaaacggat ccgtccgctg ctgatgctgc tggccgcccg cgacctccgc taccagggca
     4861 gtatgcctac gctgctcgat ctcgcctgcg ccgttgaact gacccatacc gcgtcgctga
     4921 tgctcgacga catgccctgc atggacaacg ccgagctgcg ccgcggtcag cccactaccc
     4981 acaaaaaatt tggtgagagc gtggcgatcc ttgcctccgt tgggctgctc tctaaagcct
     5041 ttggtctgat cgccgccacc ggcgatctgc cgggggagag gcgtgcccag gcggtcaacg
     5101 agctctctac cgccgtgggc gtgcagggcc tggtactggg gcagtttcgc gatcttaacg
     5161 atgccgccct cgaccgtacc cctgacgcta tcctcagcac caaccacctc aagaccggca
     5221 ttctgttcag cgcgatgctg cagatcgtcg ccattgcttc cgcctcgtcg ccgagcacgc
     5281 gagagacgct gcacgccttc gccctcgact tcggccaggc gtttcaactg ctggacgatc
     5341 tgcgtgacga tcacccggaa accggtaaag atcgcaataa ggacgcggga aaatcgacgc
     5401 tggtcaaccg gctgggcgca gacgcggccc ggcaaaagct gcgcgagcat attgattccg
     5461 ccgacaaaca cctcactttt gcctgtccgc agggcggcgc catccgacag tttatgcatc
     5521 tgtggtttgg ccatcacctt gccgactggt caccggtcat gaaaatcgcc tgataccgcc
     5581 cttttgggtt caagcagtac ataacgatgg aaccacatta caggagtagt gatgaatgaa
     5641 ggacgagcgc cttgttcagc gtaagaacga tcatctggat atcgttctcg acccccgtcg
     5701 cgccgtaact caggctagcg caggttttga gcgctggcgc tttacccact gcgccctgcc
     5761 agagctgaat tttagcgaca tcacgctgga aaccaccttc ctgaatcggc agctacaggc
     5821 tccgctgctg atcagctcca tgaccggcgg cgttgagcgc tcgcgccata tcaaccgcca
     5881 cctcgccgag gcggcgcagg tgctaaaaat tgcgatgggg gtgggctccc agcgcgtcgc
     5941 cattgagagc gacgcgggct tagggctgga taaaaccctg cggcagctgg ctccggacgt
     6001 gccgctgctg gcgaacctcg gcgcggcgca gctgaccggc agaaaaggta ttgattacgc
     6061 ccgacgggcc gtggagatga tcgaggcgga tgcgctgatt gtgcacctaa acccgctgca
     6121 ggaggcgcta cagcccggcg gcgatcgcga ctggcgcgga cggctggcgg ctattgaaac
     6181 tctggtccgc gagctgcccg ttccgctggt ggtgaaagag gtgggagccg gtatctcccg
     6241 aaccgtggcc gggcagctga tcgatgccgg cgttaccgtg attgacgtcg cgggcgcggg
     6301 cggcaccagc tgggccgccg ttgaaggcga gcgggcggcc accgagcagc agcgcagcgt
     6361 ggccaacgtc tttgccgact gggggatccc caccgctgag gcgctggttg acattgccga
     6421 ggcctggccg cagatgcccc ttattgcctc gggcgggatt aaaaacggcg tcgacgcggc
     6481 gaaagcgctg cggctcggcg cgtgcatggt agggcaggcc gccgccgtgc tcggcagcgc
     6541 aggcgtctcc acggagaagg tgatcgatca cttcaacgtg attattgagc agctgcgggt
     6601 ggcctgcttc tgcaccggca gccgcagcct gagcgatcta aagcaggctg atatccgcta
     6661 tgtgcgggat acgccatgag ccattttgcc attgtggcac cgccgctcta cagtcatgcg
     6721 gtggcgctgc atgccctggc gctggagatg gcccaacgcg gccacatcgt tctcgacccc
     6781 cgtcgcgccg taactcaggc tagcgcaggt tttgagcgct ggcgctttac ccactgcgcc
     6841 ctgccagagc tgaattttag cgacatcacg ctggaaacca ccttcctgaa tcggcagcta
     6901 caggctccgc tgctgatcag ctccatgacc ggcggcgttg agcgctcgcg ccatatcaac
     6961 cgccacctcg ccgaggcggc gcaggtgcta aaaattgcga tgggggtggg ctcccagcgc
     7021 gtcgccattg agagcgacgc gggcttaggg ctggataaaa ccctgcggca gctggctccg
     7081 gacgtgccgc tgctggcgaa cctcggcgcg gcgcagctga ccggcagaaa aggtattgat
     7141 tacgcccgac gggccgtgga gatgatcgag gcggatgcgc tgattgtgca cctaaacccg
     7201 ctgcaggagg cgctacagcc cggcggcgat cgcgactggc gcggacggct ggcggctatt
     7261 gaaactctgg tccgcgagct gcccgttccg ctggtggtga aagaggtggg agccggtatc
     7321 tcccgaaccg tggccgggca gctgatcgat gccggcgtta ccgtgattga cgtcgcgggc
     7381 gcgggcggca ccagctgggc cgccgttgaa ggcgagcggg cggccaccga gcagcagcgc
     7441 agcgtggcca acgtctttgc cgactggggg atccccaccg ctgaggcgct ggttgacatt
     7501 gccgaggcct ggccgcagat gccccttatt gcctcgggaa tgcgggctgg gctatttcac
     7561 cctaccactg gctattcgct gccgctggcg gtggcccttg ccgacgcgat tgccgacagc
     7621 ccgcggctgg gcagcgttcc gctctatcag ctcacccggc agtttgccga acgccactgg
     7681 cgcaggcagg gattcttccg cctgctgaac cggatgcttt tcctggccgg gcgcgaggag
     7741 aaccgctggc gggtgatgca gcgcttttat gggctgccgg agcccaccgt agagcgcttt
     7801 tacgccggtc ggctctctct ctttgataag gcccgcattt tgacgggcaa gccaccggtt
     7861 ccgctgggcg aagcctggcg ggcggcgctg aaccattttc ctgacagacg agataaagga
     7921 tgaaaaaaac cgttgtgatt ggcgcaggct ttggtggcct ggcgctggcg attcgcctgc
     7981 aggcggcagg gatcccaacc gtactgctgg agcagcggga caagcccggc ggtcgggcct
     8041 acgtctggca tgaccagggc tttacctttg acgccgggcc gacggtgatc accgatccta
     8101 ccgcgcttga ggcgctgttc accctggccg gcaggcgcat ggaggattac gtcaggctgc
     8161 tgccggtaaa acccttctac cgactctgct gggagtccgg gaagaccctc gactatgcta
     8221 acgacagcgc cgagcttgag gcgcagatta cccagttcaa cccccgcgac gtcgagggct
     8281 accggcgctt tctggcttac tcccaggcgg tattccagga gggatatttg cgcctcggca
     8341 gcgtgccgtt cctctctttt cgcgacatgc tgcgcgccgg gccgcagctg cttaagctcc
     8401 aggcgtggca gagcgtctac cagtcggttt cgcgctttat tgaggatgag catctgcggc
     8461 aggccttctc gttccactcc ctgctggtag gcggcaaccc cttcaccacc tcgtccatct
     8521 acaccctgat ccacgccctt gagcgggagt ggggggtctg gttccctgag ggcggcaccg
     8581 gggcgctggt gaacggcatg gtgaagctgt ttaccgatct gggcggggag atcgaactca
     8641 acgcccgggt cgaagagctg gtggtggccg ataaccgcgt aagccaggtc cggctggcgg
     8701 atggtcggat ctttgacacc gacgccgtag cctcgaacgc tgacgtggtg aacacctata
     8761 aaaagctgct cggccaccat ccggtggggc agaagcgggc ggcagcgctg gagcgcaaga
     8821 gcatgagcaa ctcgctgttt gtgctctact tcggcctgaa ccagcctcat tcccagctgg
     8881 cgcaccatac catctgtttt ggtccccgct accgggagct gatcgacgag atctttaccg
     8941 gcagcgcgct ggcggatgac ttctcgctct acctgcactc gccctgcgtg accgatccct
     9001 cgctcgcgcc tcccggctgc gccagcttct acgtgctggc cccggtgccg catcttggca
     9061 acgcgccgct ggactgggcg caggaggggc cgaagctgcg cgaccgcatc tttgactacc
     9121 ttgaagagcg ctatatgccc ggcctgcgta gccagctggt gacccagcgg atctttaccc
     9181 cggcagactt ccacgacacg ctggatgcgc atctgggatc ggccttctcc atcgagccgc
     9241 tgctgaccca aagcgcctgg ttccgcccgc acaaccgcga cagcgacatt gccaacctct
     9301 acctggtggg cgcaggtact caccctgggg cgggcattcc tggcgtagtg gcctcggcga
     9361 aagccaccgc cagcctgatg attgaggatc tgcaatgagc caaccgccgc tgcttgacca
     9421 cgccacgcag accatggcca acggctcgaa aagttttgcc accgctgcga agctgttcga
     9481 cccggccacc cgccgtagcg tgctgatgct ctacacctgg tgccgccact gcgatgacgt
     9541 cattgacgac cagacccacg gcttcgccag cgaggccgcg gcggaggagg aggccaccca
     9601 gcgcctggcc cggctgcgca cgctgaccct ggcggcgttt gaaggggccg agatgcagga
     9661 tccggccttc gctgcctttc aggaggtggc gctgacccac ggtattacgc cccgcatggc
     9721 gctcgatcac ctcgacggct ttgcgatgga cgtggctcag acccgctatg tcacctttga
     9781 ggatacgctg cgctactgct atcacgtggc gggcgtggtg ggtctgatga tggccagggt
     9841 gatgggcgtg cgggatgagc gggtgctgga tcgcgcctgc gatctggggc tggccttcca
     9901 gctgacgaat atcgcccggg atattattga cgatgcggct attgaccgct gctatctgcc
     9961 cgccgagtgg ctgcaggatg ccgggctgac cccggagaac tatgccgcgc gggagaatcg
    10021 ggccgcgctg gcgcgggtgg cggagcggct tattgatgcc gcagagccgt actacatctc
    10081 ctcccaggcc gggctacacg atctgccgcc gcgctgcgcc tgggcgatcg ccaccgcccg
    10141 cagcgtctac cgggagatcg gtattaaggt aaaagcggcg ggaggcagcg cctgggatcg
    10201 ccgccagcac accagcaaag gtgaaaaaat tgccatgctg atggcggcac cggggcaggt
    10261 tattcgggcg aagacgacga gggtgacgcc gcgtccggcc ggtctttggc agcgtcccgt
    10321 ttaggcgggc ggccatgacg ttcacgcagg atcgcctgta ggtcggcagg cttgcgggcg
    10381 taaataaaac cgaaggagac gcagccctcc cggccgcgca ccgcgtggtg caggcggtgg
    10441 gcgacgtaga gccgcttcag gtagccccgg cgcgggatcc cgcctcgccg tgctgtccgg
    10501 tctcaacctg atccgccaga atcgagccaa cgggatcggc cagcacgaat tcggtatgcg
    10561 gagagtgttt ggcaaaccat gcctgcaagc cacccagcgt gccgccggag ccaacgccta
    10621 ctaccacggc atcaaccctg cctgccagct ggtcgaacag ctccggtgcg gtggtggtgg
    10681 cgtgcgccag cgggttggcc gggttagaga actgatcaat atagtaagca cccggcgtct
    10741 cctctgccag gcggcgggcg tagtcctgat agtactccgg gtggcccttt gtcacgtcgg
    10801 agcgggtcag gcgcacatca acacccagcg cacgcaggtg gtagatcctc tacgccggac
    10861 gcatcgtggc cggcatcacc ggcgccacag gtgcggttgc tggcgcctat atcgccgaca
    10921 tcaccgatgg ggaagatcgg gctcgccact tcgggctcat gagcgcttgt ttcggcgtgg
    10981 gtatggtggc aggccccgtg gccgggggac tgttgggcgc catctccttg tcgaatttgc
    11041 tttcgaattt ctgccattca tccgcttatt atcacttatt caggcgtagc accaggcgtt
    11101 taagggcacc aataactgcc ttaaaaaaat tacgccccgc cctgccactc atcgcagtac
    11161 tgttgtaatt cattaagcat tctgccgaca tggaagccat cacagacggc atgatgaacc
    11221 tgaatcgcca gcggcatcag caccttgtcg ccttgcgtat aatatttgcc catggtgaaa
    11281 acgggggcga agaagttgtc catattggcc acgtttaaat caaaactggt gaaactcacc
    11341 cagggattgg ctgagacgaa aaacatattc tcaataaacc ctttagggaa ataggccagg
    11401 ttttcaccgt aacacgccac atcttgcgaa tatatgtgta gaaactgccg gaaatcgtcg
    11461 tggtattcac tccagagcga tgaaaacgtt tcagtttgct catggaaaac ggtgtaacaa
    11521 gggtgaacac tatcccatat caccagctca ccgtctttca ttgccatacg
//
