>Addgene plasmid #53278 | pAC-GAMMAipi | addgene partial sequence | sequence record 92882 | pBRrevBam 5'-GGTGATGTCGGCGATATAGG-3'
TCCGGCGTAGAGGATCTACCACCTGCGTGCGCTGGGTGTTGATGTGCGCCTGACCCGCTCCGACGTGACA
AAGGGCCACCCGGAGTACTATCAGGACTACGCCCGCCGCCTGGCAGAGGAGACGCCGGGTGCTTACTATA
TTGATCAGTTCTCTAACCCGGCCAACCCGCTGGCGCACGCCACCACCACCGCACCGGAGCTGTTCGACCA
GCTGGCAGGCAGGGTTGATGCCGTGGTAGTAGGCGTTGGCTCCGGCGGCACGCTGGGTGGCTTGCAGGCA
TGGTTTGCCAAACACTCTCCGCATACCGAATTCGTGCTGGCCGATCCCGTTGGCTCGATTCTGGCGGATC
AGGTTGAGACCGGACAGCACGGCGAGGCGGGATCCCGCGCCGGGGCTACCTGAAGCGGCTCTACGTCGCC
CACCGCCTGCACCACGCGGTGCGCGGCCGGGAGGGCTGCGTCTCCTTC
