>Addgene plasmid #53278 | pAC-GAMMAipi | addgene partial sequence | sequence record 92885 | crtI-R 5'-cgccaatcacaacggttt-3'
TAAAAGCGCTCTACGGTGGGCTCCGGCAGCCCATAAAAGCGCTGCATCACCCGCCAGCGGTTCTCCTCGC
GCCCGGCCAGGAAAAGCATCCGGTTCAGCAGGCGGAAGAATCCCTGCCTGCGCCAGTGGCGTTCGGCAAA
CTGCCGGGTGAGCTGATAGAGCGGAACGCTGCCCAGCCGCGGGCTGTCGGCAATCGCGTCGGCAAGGGCC
ACCGCCAGCGGCAGCGAATAGCCAGTGGTAGGGTGAAATAGCCCAGCCCGCATTCCCGAGGCAATAAGGG
GCATCTGCGGCCAGGCCTCGGCAATGTCAACCAGCGCCTCAGCGGTGGGGATCCCCCAGTCGGCAAAGAC
GTTGGCCACGCTGCGCTGCTGC
