>Addgene plasmid #53278 | pAC-GAMMAipi | addgene partial sequence | sequence record 92895 | T7 5'-TAATACGACTCACTATAGGG-3'
GGCCTAGCTGCTGCCTTGCGACTTAAGAAAAAAGGATGGATCCGCGGCCGCCGAATTCGGTAAAGAAGGC
ATTGCTTTTTGGCCTCTGTTTTATCACAGGAATGAGTGTTGAATGGATAGGTGTACACACAGGATATTTG
TTTGGAGATTATCACTATGGTGTTAACATGGGCTGGAAATTAGATGGTATACCCTACCTTATTGGAAGTA
ACTGGGCACTATTATCATTTATTACTTATGAAATAAGTAGAAAATACATAACTCAACGTTTATTGATTCC
GCTTGCAGGTGCTTTTCTCATGGTGGTTCTGGATTTCTTTCTAGAGCAAATTTGTGATGTGGCTGGATTT
TGGCATTTTAATAATGGTGCAGACTGGTTCAATTATATATGCTGGTTTTTAATC
