>Addgene plasmid #53278 | pAC-GAMMAipi | addgene partial sequence | sequence record 92910 | pBRforBam 5'-CTTGGAGCCACTATCGAC-3'
AAGGCACAGCGTCTCATGCTTCGCACAATGTAAAACTGCTTCAGAACCTGGCGAGAGCTATCCGCGCGGT
CTACGGTTAACTGATACTAAAAGACAATTCAGCGGGTAACCTTGCAATGGTGAGTGGCAGTAAAGCGGGC
GTTTCGCCTCATCGCGAAATAGAAGTAATGAGACAATCCATTGACGATCACCTGGCTGGCCTGTTACCTG
AAACCGACAGCCAGGATATCGTCAGCCTTGCGATGCGTGAAGGCGTCATGGCACCCGGTAAACGGATCCG
TCCGCTGCTGATGCTGCTGGCCGCCCGCGACCTCCGCTACCAGGGCAGTATGCCTACGCTGCTCGATCTC
GCCTGCGCCGTTGAACTGACCCATACCGCGTCGCTGATGCTCGACGACATGCCCTGCATGGACAACGCCG
AGCTGCGCCGCGGTCAGCCCACTACCCACAAAAAATTTGGTGAGAGCGTGGCGATCCTTGCCTCCGTTGG
GCTGCTCTCTAAAGCCTTTGGTCTGATCGCCGCCACCGGCGATCTGCCGGGGGAGAGGCGTGCCCAGGCG
GTCAACGAGCTCTCTACCGCCGTGGGCGTGCAGGGCCTGGTACTGGGGCAGTTTCGCGATCTTAACGATG
CCGCCCTCGACCGTACCCCTGACGCTATCCTCAGCACCAAC
