>Addgene plasmid #53278 | pAC-GAMMAipi | addgene partial sequence | sequence record 93651 | crtI-F 5'-cgacattgccaacctctacc-3'
GCAATGAGCCAACCGCCGCTGCTTGACCACGCCACGCAGACCATGGCCAACGGCTCGAAAAGTTTTGCCA
CCGCTGCGAAGCTGTTCGACCCGGCCACCCGCCGTAGCGTGCTGATGCTCTACACCTGGTGCCGCCACTG
CGATGACGTCATTGACGACCAGACCCACGGCTTCGCCAGCGAGGCCGCGGCGGAGGAGGAGGCCACCCAG
CGCCTGGCCCGGCTGCGCACGCTGACCCTGGCGGCGTTTGAAGGGGCCGAGATGCAGGATCCGGCCTTCG
CTGCCTTTCAGGAGGTGGCGCTGACCCACGGTATTACGCCCCGCATGGCGCTCGATCACCTCGACGGCTT
TGCGATGGACGTGGCTCAGACCCGCTATGTCACCTTTGAGGATACGCTGCGCTACTGCTATCACGTGGCG
GGCGTGGTGGGTCTGATGATGGCCAGGGTGATGGGCGTGCGG
