>Addgene plasmid #53278 | pAC-GAMMAipi | addgene partial sequence | sequence record 93652 | crtE-F 5'-atctgtggtttggccatca-3'
GTGATGAATGAAGGACGAGCGCCTTGTTCAGCGTAAGAACGATCATCTGGATATCGTTCTCGACCCCCGT
CGCGCCGTAACTCAGGCTAGCGCAGGTTTTGAGCGCTGGCGCTTTACCCACTGCGCCCTGCCAGAGCTGA
ATTTTAGCGACATCACGCTGGAAACCACCTTCCTGAATCGGCAGCTACAGGCTCCGCTGCTGATCAGCTC
CATGACCGGCGGCGTTGAGCGCTCGCGCCATATCAACCGCCACCTCGCCGAGGCGGCGCAGGTGCTAAAA
ATTGCGATGGGGGTGGGCTCCCAGCGCGTCGCCATTGAGAGCGACGCGGGCTTAGGGCTGGATAAAACCC
TGCGGCAGCTGGCTCCGGACGTGCCGCTGCTGG
