>Addgene plasmid #53278 | pAC-GAMMAipi | addgene partial sequence | sequence record 93654 | T7 5'-TAATACGACTCACTATAGGG-3'
CCTTGCGACTTAAGAAAAAAGGATGGATCCGCGGCCGCCGAATTCGGTAAAGAAGGCATTGCTTTTTGGC
CTCTGTTTTATCACAGGAATGAGTGTTGAATGGATAGGTGTACACACAGGATATTTGTTTGGAGATTATC
ACTATGGTGTTAACATGGGCTGGAAATTAGATGGTATACCCTACCTTATTGGAAGTAACTGGGCACTATT
ATCATTTATTACTTATGAAATAAGTAGAAAATACATAACTCAACGTTTATTGATTCCGCTTGCAGGTGCT
TTTCTCATGG
