>Addgene plasmid #53278 | pAC-GAMMAipi | addgene partial sequence | sequence record 95089 | crtYm-chk-r 5'-TAGTCTGTGGGACGATGCAA-3'
TTCTCTAGATTTCAACCGTATTTGATTACAGGAAGTTGGCAGGGCTTCACGATTCCAGAACTGCTATCGT
TTAAAGAGACTTAAAAAAGTTCTTTACAAAGGGCCATGAAGTAAGTGACTTCATAATTCCTAATTCAGCA
AGAAGGCTGCTTTCTTCATCTAGAAAAGCCATGATATTTTGTGCACTGTTGCGCTGGTACATTTTACTAA
ATATCTCAGGTCCAGAAGCTTCATTCTCGTGTAAAACGCGCAGTAGAGTTTCGTCAAAAACTTCGTATTT
TTTATTAGTCATTTTATAGGAAAGAGGTCTGTTTTCTAGATAATTATTGACCAATTGTCGGGCAAGTCGT
TCACTATTTTTAAAACTATAACCAGTACTTGCCTTTACCCAGCCGCCAGCAGTTCCTATTTTAATTACAT
TCTTATTTTTAAAGGGTTTAAAATCATGACTCGTCATGGGAATAATCCCTTTTTCTACCTTGGTTATCTT
ATAATCACTAATTTTTAAAAAGTCTGTAATATAGGTGTCAAGGTACTGATCATAAACATCGTCTTGCACC
AGATTTTTAGCAAAGTAGGTATACTCCACTAGCGCCTTTCTTTTAGAAAACGGAAGTATATAAACAAAGC
TAGTTGTTCCCGGATCTACCAGTTGATAATCCATTTTAGTAA
